Addgene plasmid #89826: pGL3-Basic-Fascin-Promoter (-210-0)
Purpose: Fascin promoter for luciferase assay
Depositing lab: Shengyu Yang. Depositing organization: H. Lee Moffitt Cancer Center and Research Institute. Publication: GATA3 transcription factor abrogates Smad4 transcription factor-mediated fascin overexpression, invadopodium formation, and breast cancer cell invasion. Sun J, He H, Pillai S, Xiong Y, Challa S, Xu L, Chellappan S, Yang S. J Biol Chem. 2013 Dec 27;288(52):36971-82. doi: 10.1074/jbc.M113.506535. Epub 2013 Nov 14. PubMed 24235142.
Backbone
  Vector backbone: pGL3-Basic
  Backbone manufacturer: Promega
  Backbone size w/o insert (bp): 4818
  Total vector size (bp): 4818
  Vector type: Luciferase
Growth in bacteria
  Bacterial resistance: Ampicillin, 100 μg/mL
  Growth temperature: 37°C
  Growth strain: NEB Stable
  Copy number: High Copy
Gene/Insert
  Gene/Insert name: Fascin1
  Species: H. sapiens (human)
  Insert size (bp): 354
  GenBank ID: NM_003088.3
  Entrez Gene: FSCN1 (a.k.a. FAN1, HSN, SNL, p55)
  Promoter: SV40
  Cloning method: Restriction Enzyme; 5′ cloning site XhoI (not destroyed); 3′ cloning site Hind III (not destroyed)
  Sequencing primers: 5′ CC CTCGAG GGTTGTGAGGGGTGATGTCCT; 3′ GG AAGCTT ggtggcagtagacgagaggc
Terms and licenses: Academic/Nonprofit Terms; Industry Terms: Not Available to Industry
How to cite: pGL3-Basic-Fascin-Promoter (-210-0) was a gift from Shengyu Yang (Addgene plasmid # 89826 ; http://n2t.net/addgene:89826 ; RRID:Addgene_89826)
