[The description below was written by a language model from this plasmid's Addgene catalogue record and pLannotate feature annotations shown in this document.]
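Description:
pGL3-Basic-Fascin-Promoter (-210-0) is a firefly luciferase reporter plasmid built on the Promega pGL3-Basic backbone, a promoterless vector intended for transient transfection into mammalian cells to measure the activity of cloned regulatory DNA. It is maintained in E. coli as a high-copy plasmid through a ColE1/pUC-type origin and selected with ampicillin via the β-lactamase gene and its native bla promoter. An f1 phage origin is also present, allowing single-stranded DNA production.

The insert is a proximal fragment of the human fascin 1 (FSCN1) promoter, named as spanning roughly -210 to 0, cloned between XhoI and HindIII sites that both remain intact. In the sequenced record this corresponds to the unannotated stretch lying upstream of the luc+ coding sequence, so that luciferase output reflects the transcriptional strength of the fascin fragment. A synthetic poly(A) signal and an RNA polymerase II pause site sit upstream of the cloning region to suppress read-through transcription from the backbone, and the SV40 late poly(A) signal terminates the luciferase message. Short hits to large T antigen, TcR and lacZα are backbone remnants, not functional genes.

Some catalogue fields are inconsistent. The promoter is listed as SV40, yet no SV40 promoter is annotated and pGL3-Basic lacks one, so the fascin fragment is evidently the driving element. The insert is recorded as 354 bp and the total size equals the empty backbone, whereas the sequenced plasmid is 5,145 nt. The construct is used in luciferase assays to dissect fascin promoter regulation, and the associated work concerns Smad4 and GATA3 control of fascin expression in breast cancer cells.
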