Features (pLannotate 1.2.2; 11 found; start..end, strand, type, name):
      1..92      +  misc_feature   pause site: RNA polymerase II transcriptional pause signal from the human α2 globin gene
    514..2166    +  CDS            luciferase: firefly luciferase; luc+; enhanced luc+ version of the luciferase gene
   2207..2328    -  polyA_signal   SV40 poly(A) signal: SV40 polyadenylation signal
   2351..2419    -  CDS            large T antigen (fragment): large T antigen from SV40 (simian virus 40)
   2435..2567    +  CDS            TcR (fragment): tetracycline efflux protein; tet; confers resistance to tetracycline
   2747..3335    -  rep_origin     ori: high-copy-number ColE1/pMB1/pBR322/pUC origin of replication
   3506..4366    -  CDS            AmpR: β-lactamase; bla; confers resistance to ampicillin, carbenicillin, and related antibiotics
   4367..4471    -  promoter       AmpR promoter: bla
   4498..4926    +  rep_origin     f1 ori (sequence partly withheld): f1 bacteriophage origin of replication; arrow indicates direction of (+) strand synthesis
   4958..5025    -  CDS            lacZα (fragment): LacZα fragment of β-galactosidase; lacZ fragment
   5084..5132    +  polyA_signal   poly(A) signal: synthetic polyadenylation signal
>Addgene plasmid #89826 | pGL3-Basic-Fascin-Promoter (-210-0) | addgene full sequence | sequence record 178144 | Addgene NGS Result
AACATACGCTCTCCATCAAAACAAAACGAAACAAAACAAACTAGCAAAATAGGCTGTCCCCAGTGCAAGT
GCAGGTGCCAGAACATTTCTCTATCGATAGGTACCGAGCTCTTACGCGTGCTAGCCCGGGCTCGAGGGTT
GTGAGGGGTGATGTCCTCAGGCGGCGGCGCTGCGGGGTGCGGCGAGGACACCGGTGGGGTGAGAGCACCG
GCGGGGCAGCAGCGGGGGCCGCAGCGCCGGGTCCCTCGGCCCGGGGCCCCTCCCGCGCGGAGCCAGGGGC
GGGACAGGGGGGCGTGGCCTGGTGGCGCTGACGTCACCTCGCCTATAAAATGTCCGGGGCGCCGCTAGCT
GGGCTTTGTGGAGCGCTGCGGAGGGTGCGTGCGGGCCGCGGCAGCCGAACAAAGGAGCAGGGGCGCCGCC
GCAGGGACCCGCCACCCACCTCCCGGGGCCGCGCAGCGGCCTCTCGTCTACTGCCACCAAGCTTGGCATT
CCGGTACTGTTGGTAAAGCCACCATGGAAGACGCCAAAAACATAAAGAAAGGCCCGGCGCCATTCTATCC
GCTGGAAGATGGAACCGCTGGAGAGCAACTGCATAAGGCTATGAAGAGATACGCCCTGGTTCCTGGAACA
ATTGCTTTTACAGATGCACATATCGAGGTGGACATCACTTACGCTGAGTACTTCGAAATGTCCGTTCGGT
TGGCAGAAGCTATGAAACGATATGGGCTGAATACAAATCACAGAATCGTCGTATGCAGTGAAAACTCTCT
TCAATTCTTTATGCCGGTGTTGGGCGCGTTATTTATCGGAGTTGCAGTTGCGCCCGCGAACGACATTTAT
AATGAACGTGAATTGCTCAACAGTATGGGCATTTCGCAGCCTACCGTGGTGTTCGTTTCCAAAAAGGGGT
TGCAAAAAATTTTGAACGTGCAAAAAAAGCTCCCAATCATCCAAAAAATTATTATCATGGATTCTAAAAC
GGATTACCAGGGATTTCAGTCGATGTACACGTTCGTCACATCTCATCTACCTCCCGGTTTTAATGAATAC
GATTTTGTGCCAGAGTCCTTCGATAGGGACAAGACAATTGCACTGATCATGAACTCCTCTGGATCTACTG
GTCTGCCTAAAGGTGTCGCTCTGCCTCATAGAACTGCCTGCGTGAGATTCTCGCATGCCAGAGATCCTAT
TTTTGGCAATCAAATCATTCCGGATACTGCGATTTTAAGTGTTGTTCCATTCCATCACGGTTTTGGAATG
TTTACTACACTCGGATATTTGATATGTGGATTTCGAGTCGTCTTAATGTATAGATTTGAAGAAGAGCTGT
TTCTGAGGAGCCTTCAGGATTACAAGATTCAAAGTGCGCTGCTGGTGCCAACCCTATTCTCCTTCTTCGC
CAAAAGCACTCTGATTGACAAATACGATTTATCTAATTTACACGAAATTGCTTCTGGTGGCGCTCCCCTC
TCTAAGGAAGTCGGGGAAGCGGTTGCCAAGAGGTTCCATCTGCCAGGTATCAGGCAAGGATATGGGCTCA
CTGAGACTACATCAGCTATTCTGATTACACCCGAGGGGGATGATAAACCGGGCGCGGTCGGTAAAGTTGT
TCCATTTTTTGAAGCGAAGGTTGTGGATCTGGATACCGGGAAAACGCTGGGCGTTAATCAAAGAGGCGAA
CTGTGTGTGAGAGGTCCTATGATTATGTCCGGTTATGTAAACAATCCGGAAGCGACCAACGCCTTGATTG
ACAAGGATGGATGGCTACATTCTGGAGACATAGCTTACTGGGACGAAGACGAACACTTCTTCATCGTTGA
CCGCCTGAAGTCTCTGATTAAGTACAAAGGCTATCAGGTGGCTCCCGCTGAATTGGAATCCATCTTGCTC
CAACACCCCAACATCTTCGACGCAGGTGTCGCAGGTCTTCCCGACGATGACGCCGGTGAACTTCCCGCCG
CCGTTGTTGTTTTGGAGCACGGAAAGACGATGACGGAAAAAGAGATCGTGGATTACGTCGCCAGTCAAGT
AACAACCGCGAAAAAGTTGCGCGGAGGAGTTGTGTTTGTGGACGAAGTACCGAAAGGTCTTACCGGAAAA
CTCGACGCAAGAAAAATCAGAGAGATCCTCATAAAGGCCAAGAAGGGCGGAAAGATCGCCGTGTAATTCT
AGAGTCGGGGCGGCCGGCCGCTTCGAGCAGACATGATAAGATACATTGATGAGTTTGGACAAACCACAAC
TAGAATGCAGTGAAAAAAATGCTTTATTTGTGAAATTTGTGATGCTATTGCTTTATTTGTAACCATTATA
AGCTGCAATAAACAAGTTAACAACAACAATTGCATTCATTTTATGTTTCAGGTTCAGGGGGAGGTGTGGG
AGGTTTTTTAAAGCAAGTAAAACCTCTACAAATGTGGTAAAATCGATAAGGATCCGTCGACCGATGCCCT
TGAGAGCCTTCAACCCAGTCAGCTCCTTCCGGTGGGCGCGGGGCATGACTATCGTCGCCGCACTTATGAC
TGTCTTCTTTATCATGCAACTCGTAGGACAGGTGCCGGCAGCGCTCTTCCGCTTCCTCGCTCACTGACTC
GCTGCGCTCGGTCGTTCGGCTGCGGCGAGCGGTATCAGCTCACTCAAAGGCGGTAATACGGTTATCCACA
GAATCAGGGGATAACGCAGGAAAGAACATGTGAGCAAAAGGCCAGCAAAAGGCCAGGAACCGTAAAAAGG
CCGCGTTGCTGGCGTTTTTCCATAGGCTCCGCCCCCCTGACGAGCATCACAAAAATCGACGCTCAAGTCA
GAGGTGGCGAAACCCGACAGGACTATAAAGATACCAGGCGTTTCCCCCTGGAAGCTCCCTCGTGCGCTCT
CCTGTTCCGACCCTGCCGCTTACCGGATACCTGTCCGCCTTTCTCCCTTCGGGAAGCGTGGCGCTTTCTC
ATAGCTCACGCTGTAGGTATCTCAGTTCGGTGTAGGTCGTTCGCTCCAAGCTGGGCTGTGTGCACGAACC
CCCCGTTCAGCCCGACCGCTGCGCCTTATCCGGTAACTATCGTCTTGAGTCCAACCCGGTAAGACACGAC
TTATCGCCACTGGCAGCAGCCACTGGTAACAGGATTAGCAGAGCGAGGTATGTAGGCGGTGCTACAGAGT
TCTTGAAGTGGTGGCCTAACTACGGCTACACTAGAAGAACAGTATTTGGTATCTGCGCTCTGCTGAAGCC
AGTTACCTTCGGAAAAAGAGTTGGTAGCTCTTGATCCGGCAAACAAACCACCGCTGGTAGCGGTGGTTTT
TTTGTTTGCAAGCAGCAGATTACGCGCAGAAAAAAAGGATCTCAAGAAGATCCTTTGATCTTTTCTACGG
GGTCTGACGCTCAGTGGAACGAAAACTCACGTTAAGGGATTTTGGTCATGAGATTATCAAAAAGGATCTT
CACCTAGATCCTTTTAAATTAAAAATGAAGTTTTAAATCAATCTAAAGTATATATGAGTAAACTTGGTCT
GACAGTTACCAATGCTTAATCAGTGAGGCACCTATCTCAGCGATCTGTCTATTTCGTTCATCCATAGTTG
CCTGACTCCCCGTCGTGTAGATAACTACGATACGGGAGGGCTTACCATCTGGCCCCAGTGCTGCAATGAT
ACCGCGAGACCCACGCTCACCGGCTCCAGATTTATCAGCAATAAACCAGCCAGCCGGAAGGGCCGAGCGC
AGAAGTGGTCCTGCAACTTTATCCGCCTCCATCCAGTCTATTAATTGTTGCCGGGAAGCTAGAGTAAGTA
GTTCGCCAGTTAATAGTTTGCGCAACGTTGTTGCCATTGCTACAGGCATCGTGGTGTCACGCTCGTCGTT
TGGTATGGCTTCATTCAGCTCCGGTTCCCAACGATCAAGGCGAGTTACATGATCCCCCATGTTGTGCAAA
AAAGCGGTTAGCTCCTTCGGTCCTCCGATCGTTGTCAGAAGTAAGTTGGCCGCAGTGTTATCACTCATGG
TTATGGCAGCACTGCATAATTCTCTTACTGTCATGCCATCCGTAAGATGCTTTTCTGTGACTGGTGAGTA
CTCAACCAAGTCATTCTGAGAATAGTGTATGCGGCGACCGAGTTGCTCTTGCCCGGCGTCAATACGGGAT
AATACCGCGCCACATAGCAGAACTTTAAAAGTGCTCATCATTGGAAAACGTTCTTCGGGGCGAAAACTCT
CAAGGATCTTACCGCTGTTGAGATCCAGTTCGATGTAACCCACTCGTGCACCCAACTGATCTTCAGCATC
TTTTACTTTCACCAGCGTTTCTGGGTGAGCAAAAACAGGAAGGCAAAATGCCGCAAAAAAGGGAATAAGG
GCGACACGGAAATGTTGAATACTCATACTCTTCCTTTTTCAATATTATTGAAGCATTTATCAGGGTTATT
GTCTCATGAGCGGATACATATTTGAATGTATTTAGAAAAATAAACAAATAGGGGTTCCGCGCACATTTCC
CCGAAAAGTGCCACCTG
[124 nt withheld, positions 4498-4621]
C
[91 nt withheld, positions 4623-4713]
A
[49 nt withheld, positions 4715-4763]
CCTTTGACGTTGGAGTCCACGTTCTTT
[37 nt withheld, positions 4791-4827]
ACCCTATCTCGGTCTATTCTTTTGATTTATAAGGGATTTTGCCGATTTCGGCCTATTGGTTAAAAAATGA
GCTGATTTAACAAAAATTTAACGCGAATTTTAACAAAATATTAACGCTTACAATTTGCCATTCGCCATTC
AGGCTGCGCAACTGTTGGGAAGGGCGATCGGTGCGGGCCTCTTCGCTATTACGCCAGCCCAAGCTACCAT
GATAAGTAAGTAATATTAAGGTACGGGAGGTACTTGGAGCGGCCGCAATAAAATATCTTTATTTTCATTA
CATCTGTGTGTTGGTTTTTTGTGTGAATCGATAGTACT
